Addgene plasmid #193319: C-SWAT IAA17
Purpose: C-SWAT compatible vector for C-terminal tagging with IAA17 (Auxin-Inducible Degron). ARF16(PB1)-P2A-osTIR1 has SIR4 homology arms for genome integration.
Depositing lab: Rob Mitra. Depositing organization: Washington University in Saint Louis. Publication: A Suite of New Strain Construction Vectors for Gene Expression Knockdown in Budding Yeast. Shively CA, Dong F, Mitra RD. ACS Synth Biol. 2023 Jan 17. doi: 10.1021/acssynbio.2c00547. PubMed 36650116.
Backbone
  Vector backbone: pMaM482
  Total vector size (bp): 9631
  Vector type: Yeast Expression
  Selectable markers: MET/CYS
Growth in bacteria
  Bacterial resistance: Ampicillin, 100 μg/mL
  Growth temperature: 37°C
  Growth strain: DH5alpha
  Copy number: Unknown
Gene/Insert
  Gene/Insert name: IAA17
  Tag / fusion protein: IAA17
Terms and licenses: Academic/Nonprofit Terms; Industry Terms: Not Available to Industry
How to cite: C-SWAT IAA17 was a gift from Rob Mitra (Addgene plasmid # 193319 ; http://n2t.net/addgene:193319 ; RRID:Addgene_193319)
