[The description below was written by a language model from this plasmid's Addgene catalogue record and pLannotate feature annotations shown in this document.]
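Description:
C-SWAT IAA17 is a budding-yeast donor plasmid of 9,631 bp built on the pMaM482 backbone. It is designed for use with the C-SWAT system to place an auxin-inducible degron (IAA17) at the C-terminus of yeast proteins. It is propagated in E. coli through a high-copy ColE1/pUC-type origin with ampicillin resistance (AmpR with its bla promoter). It also retains pBluescript-derived elements: an f1 origin, a lacZα fragment, lac promoter/operator, T7 and T3 promoters and remnants of the multiple cloning site. For yeast, the feature table shows a CEN/ARS element for low-copy, centromere-stabilised maintenance. It also shows a MET17 (MET15/MET25) gene behind a fragment of its own methionine-repressible promoter, which matches the recorded MET/CYS selectable marker.

The payload has two parts. The first is the Arabidopsis IAA17 (AXR3) coding sequence, which serves as the degron tag module transferred onto target genes. The record does not annotate the flanking sequences that mediate the C-SWAT exchange. The second is an ADH1 promoter-driven cassette that the catalogue describes as ARF16(PB1)-P2A-OsTIR1. The automated annotation labels the ARF portion as an ARF19 fragment, probably a homology-based call, and it also detects fragments of an HA tag and an SV40 NLS upstream of the rice OsTIR1 F-box protein. The P2A peptide lets both proteins be made from one transcript. OsTIR1 recruits IAA17-tagged proteins to a ubiquitin ligase in the presence of auxin. According to the stated purpose, this cassette is flanked by SIR4 homology arms for genomic integration, although these arms are not annotated in the table. The plasmid is part of a vector set for building gene-expression knockdown strains by conditional protein depletion.
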