Features (pLannotate 1.2.2; 26 found; start..end, strand, type, name):
    137..184     +  misc_feature   bom (fragment): basis of mobility region from pBR322
    190..206     +  promoter       URA3 promoter (fragment): S. cerevisiae URA3
    207..439     +  promoter       MET17 promoter (fragment): S. cerevisiae MET17; expression is repressed by methionine; MET15; MET25
    440..1774    +  CDS            MET17: O-acetylserine and O-acetylhomoserine sulfhydrylase, required for sulfur amino acid synthesis; S. cerevisiae MET17 MET15; MET25
   1829..1878    +  misc_feature   bom (fragment): basis of mobility region from pBR322
   1906..2334    -  rep_origin     f1 ori (sequence partly withheld): f1 bacteriophage origin of replication; arrow indicates direction of (+) strand synthesis
   2342..2497    -  CDS            lacZα (fragment): LacZα fragment of β-galactosidase; lacZ fragment
   2505..2523    +  promoter       T7 promoter: promoter for bacteriophage T7 RNA polymerase
   2532..2592    -  misc_feature   MCS (fragment): pBluescript multiple cloning site
   2659..3339    +  CDS            IAA17: IAA17_ARATH - Also known as AXR3. Experimental evidence at protein level: Swiss-Prot protein existence level 1. Aux/IAA proteins are short-lived transcriptional factors that function as repressors of early auxin response genes at low auxin concentrations. Repression is thought to result from the interaction with auxin response factors (ARFs), proteins that bind to the auxin- responsive promoter element (AuxRE). Formation of heterodimers with ARF proteins may alter their ability to modulate early auxin response genes expression. From Arabidopsis thaliana (Mouse-ear cress).
   3800..4196    +  promoter       ADH1 promoter: S. cerevisiae ADH1; promoter for alcohol dehydrogenase 1
   4272..4772    +  CDS            ARF19 (fragment): ARFS_ARATH - Also known as IAA22. Experimental evidence at protein level: Swiss-Prot protein existence level 1. Auxin response factors (ARFs) are transcriptional factors that bind specifically to the DNA sequence 5'-TGTCTC-3' found in the auxin-responsive promoter elements (AuxREs). Could act as transcriptional activator or repressor. Formation of heterodimers with Aux/IAA proteins may alter their ability to modulate early auxin response genes expression. Involved in ethylene responses. Regulates lateral root formation through direct regulation of LBD16 and/or LBD29. Functionally redundant wit
   4776..4801    +  CDS            3xHA (fragment): three tandem HA epitope tags
   4905..4924    +  CDS            SV40 NLS (fragment): nuclear localization signal of SV40 (simian virus 40) large T antigen
   4941..6662    +  CDS            OsTIR1: rice transport inhibitor response 1 protein F-box protein that mediates auxin-dependent interaction of a ubiquitin ligase with an auxin-inducible degron (Tan et al., 2007)
   6822..6844    -  misc_feature   MCS (fragment): pBluescript multiple cloning site
   6857..6875    -  promoter       T3 promoter: promoter for bacteriophage T3 RNA polymerase
   6920..6936    -  protein_bind   lac operator: The lac repressor binds to the lac operator to inhibit transcription in E. coli. This inhibition can be relieved by adding lactose or isopropyl-β-D-thiogalactopyranoside (IPTG). lac repressor encoded by lacI
   6944..6974    -  promoter       lac promoter: promoter for the E. coli lac operon
   6989..7010    -  protein_bind   CAP binding site: CAP binding activates transcription in the presence of cAMP. E. coli catabolite activator protein
   7023..7115    -  CDS            lacI (fragment): lac repressor; lacI; The lac repressor binds to the lac operator to inhibit transcription in E. coli. This inhibition can be relieved by adding lactose or isopropyl-β-D-thiogalactopyranoside (IPTG).
   7298..7886    -  rep_origin     ori: high-copy-number ColE1/pMB1/pBR322/pUC origin of replication
   8057..8917    -  CDS            AmpR: β-lactamase; bla; confers resistance to ampicillin, carbenicillin, and related antibiotics
   8918..9022    -  promoter       AmpR promoter: bla
   9059..9562    +  misc_feature   CEN/ARS: S. cerevisiae CEN6 centromere fused to an autonomously replicating sequence
   9631..35      +  CDS            rop (fragment) (across the origin): Rop protein, which maintains plasmids at low copy number; rop
>Addgene plasmid #193319 | C-SWAT IAA17 | addgene full sequence | sequence record 383646 | Addgene Partial NGS Result
TCGCGCGTTTCGGTGATGACGGTGAAAACCTCTGACACATGCAGCTCCCGGAGACGGTCACAGCTTGTCT
GTAAGCGGATGCCGGGAGCAGACAAGCCCGTCAGGGCGCGTCAGCGGGTGTTGGCGGGTGTCGGGGCTGG
CTTAACTATGCGGCATCAGAGCAGATTGTACTGAGAGTGCACCACGCTTTTCAATTCAATTCATCACCAT
CCTCATGAAAACTGTGTAACATAATAACCGAAGTGTCGAAAAGGTGGCACCTTGTCCAATTGAACACGCT
CGATGAAAAAAATAAGATATATATAAGGTTAAGTAAAGCGTCTGTTAGAAAGGAAGTTTTTCCTTTTTCT
TGCTCTCTTGTCTTTTCATCTACTATTTCCTTCGTGTAATACAGGGTCGTCAGATACATAGATACAATTC
TATTACCCCCATCCATACAATGCCATCTCATTTCGATACTGTTCAACTACACGCCGGCCAAGAGAACCCT
GGTGACAATGCTCACAGATCCAGAGCTGTACCAATTTACGCCACCACTTCTTATGTTTTCGAAAACTCTA
AGCATGGTTCGCAATTGTTTGGTCTAGAAGTTCCAGGTTACGTCTATTCCCGTTTCCAAAACCCAACCAG
TAATGTTTTGGAAGAAAGAATTGCTGCCTTAGAAGGTGGTGCTGCTGCTTTGGCTGTTTCCTCCGGTCAA
GCCGCTCAAACCCTTGCCATCCAAGGTTTGGCACACACTGGTGACAACATCGTTTCCACTTCTTACTTAT
ACGGTGGTACTTATAACCAGTTCAAAATCTCGTTCAAAAGATTTGGTATCGAGGCTAGATTTGTTGAAGG
TGACAATCCAGAAGAATTCGAAAAGGTCTTTGATGAAAGAACCAAGGCTGTTTATTTGGAAACCATTGGT
AATCCAAAGTACAATGTTCCGGATTTTGAAAAAATTGTTGCAATTGCTCACAAACACGGTATTCCAGTTG
TCGTTGACAACACATTTGGTGCCGGTGGTTACTTCTGTCAGCCAATTAAATACGGTGCTGATATTGTAAC
ACATTCTGCTACCAAATGGATTGGTGGTCATGGTACTACTATCGGTGGTATTATTGTTGACTCTGGTAAG
TTCCCATGGAAGGACTACCCAGAAAAGTTCCCTCAATTCTCTCAACCTGCCGAAGGATATCACGGTACTA
TCTACAATGAAGCCTACGGTAACTTGGCATACATCGTTCATGTTAGAACTGAACTATTAAGAGATTTGGG
TCCATTGATGAACCCATTTGCCTCTTTCTTGCTACTACAAGGTGTTGAAACATTATCTTTGAGAGCTGAA
AGACACGGTGAAAATGCATTGAAGTTAGCCAAATGGTTAGAACAATCCCCATACGTATCTTGGGTTTCAT
ACCCTGGTTTAGCATCTCATTCTCATCATGAAAATGCTAAGAAGTATCTATCTAACGGTTTCGGTGGTGT
CTTATCTTTCGGTGTAAAAGACTTACCAAATGCCGACAAGGAAACTGACCCATTCGAACTTTCTGGTGCT
CAAGTTGTTGACAATTTAAAGCTTGCCTCTAACTTGGCCAATGTTGGTGATGCCAAGACCTTAGTCATTG
CTCCATACTTCACTACCCACAAACAATTAAATGACAAAGAAAAGTTGGCATCTGGTGTTACCAAGGACTT
AATTCGTGTCTCTGTTGGTATCGAATTTATTGATGACATTATTGCAGACTTCCAGCAATCTTTTGAAACT
GTTTTCGCTGGCCAAAAACCATGAGTGTGCGTGATGAGTTGTAAAATTATGTATAAACCTACTTTCTCTC
ACAAGTACTGCGGTGTGAAATACCGCACAGATGCGTAAGGAGAAAATACCGCATCAGGAAATTGTAAGCG
TTAATATTTTGTTAAAATTCGCGTTAAATTTTTGTTAAATCAGCTCATTTTTTAACCAATAGGCCGAAAT
CGGCAAAATCCCTTATAAATCAAAAGAATAGACCGAGATAGGGT
[37 nt withheld, positions 2005-2041]
AAAGAACGTGGACTCCAACGTCAAAGG
[49 nt withheld, positions 2069-2117]
T
[91 nt withheld, positions 2119-2209]
G
[124 nt withheld, positions 2211-2334]
CGCGCCATTCGCCATTCAGGCTGCGCAACTGTTGGGAAGGGCGATCGGTGCGGGCCTCTTCGCTATTACG
CCAGCTGGCGAAAGGGGGATGTGCTGCAAGGCGATTAAGTTGGGTAACGCCAGGGTTTTCCCAGTCACGA
CGTTGTAAAACGACGGCCAGTGAGCGCGCGTAATACGACTCACTATAGGGCGAATTGGGTACCGGGCCCC
CCCTCGAGGTCGACGGTATCGATAAGCTTGATATCGAATTCCTGCAGCTATATTACCCTGTTATCCCTAC
GTACGCTGCAGGTCGACGGTGGCGGTTCTGGCGGTGGCGGATCCGGCTCTGTTGAGTTAAACCTGCGTGA
GACCGAGCTATGTCTTGGTCTACCCGGTGGTGACACTGTAGCACCAGTGACAGGCAACAAAAGGGGCTTC
AGCGAGACTGTAGATCTGAAGCTAAACTTAAACAACGAACCAGCTAATAAGGAAGGTAGTACAACACATG
ATGTGGTTACGTTTGACAGCAAGGAGAAGAGTGCCTGTCCCAAAGATCCGGCAAAGCCCCCGGCGAAGGC
CCAGGTTGTAGGTTGGCCTCCGGTAAGGTCCTATCGTAAAAACGTAATGGTTAGTTGTCAGAAGTCCAGC
GGAGGACCTGAAGCAGCGGCGTTCGTCAAAGTATCTATGGATGGCGCCCCATACTTGAGAAAGATAGACC
TGCGTATGTATAAGTCTTACGACGAGTTATCAAATGCGCTATCTAACATGTTCAGCAGTTTCACCATGGG
CAAACATGGTGGTGAGGAGGGAATGATCGACTTCATGAACGAGAGAAAACTTATGGACCTGGTGAATAGC
TGGGATTATGTCCCTAGCTACGAGGATAAAGACGGGGATTGGATGCTTGTGGGGGATGTTCCGTGGCCGA
TGTTCGTCGATACGTGTAAGCGTCTGCGTCTAATGAAGGGCTCCGATGCTATTGGTTTAGCTCCGCGTGC
TATGGAAAAGTGTAAGTCCAGAGCTTAGAGTTCTTCTTTGAGATATCGATTGAACGAGCTCGAATTCATC
GATCTATATTACCCTGTTATCCCTAGCGTAACTATGCCAAATGACAATAAGACACCCAATAGGTCCAGCA
CTCCCAAGTTTACTAAAAAACCAGTAACCCCGAATGATAAAATTCCTGAAAGACGGGTGTACAATATGGA
CTTCCTCTTTTCTGGCAACCAAACCCATACATCGGGATTCCTATAATACCTTCGTTGGTCTCCCTAACAT
GTAGGTGGCGGAGGGGAGATATACAATAGAACAGATACCAGACAAGACATAATGGGCTAAACAAGACTAC
ACCAATTACACTGCCTCATTGATGGTGGTACATAACGAACTAATACTGTAGCCCTAGACTTGATAGCCAT
CATCATATCGAAGTTTCACTACCCTTTTTCCATTTGCCATCTATTGAAGTAATAATAGGCGCATGCAACT
TCTTTTCTTTTTTTTTCTTTTCTCTCTCCCCCGTTGTTGTCTCACCATATCCGCAATGACAAAAAAATGA
TGGAAGACACTAAAGGAAAAAATTAACGACAAAGACAGCACCAACAGATGTCGTTGTTCCAGAGCTGATG
AGGGGTATCTCGAAGCACACGAAACTTTTTCCTTCCTTCATTCACGCACACTACTCTCTAATGAGCAACG
GTATACGGCCTTCCTTCCAGTTACTTGAATTTGAAATAAAAAAAAGTTTGCTGTCTTGCTATCAAGTATA
AATAGACCTGCAATTATTAATCTTTTGTTTCCTCGTCATTGTTCTCGTTCCCTTTCTTCCTTGTTTCTTT
TTCTGCACAATATTTCAAGCTATACCAAGCATACAATCAACTATCTCATATACAACTAGAATGCCCAAGA
AGAAACGTAAGGTGGGTTCCACCCTTACGAGCGGTCAACGTGACCACAGAGACGTTGAAAATGAGTTATC
CAGTGCAGCTTTTAGCAGTCAAAGTTTCGGGGTTCCAGATATGTCATTCAAACCGGGGTGCTCCAGTGAC
GTCGCAGTCACTGATGCGGGTATGCCTAGCCAAGGGTTATGGAACAACCAGACGCAAAGGATGCGTACCT
TCACTAAGGTCCAGAAAAGGGGCTCTGTTGGGAGGAGTATCGACATCACCAGGTATCGTGATTACGATGA
GCTACGTCATGATCTGGCATGTATGTTCGGCATACAGGGGCAGTTAGAAGACCCTTATCGTATGGATTGG
AAGTTAGTTTATGTGGATCACGAGAACGATATACTGTTGGTGGGCGACGACCCGTGGGAGGAATTTGTAG
GTTGTGTTAAGTCTATCAAGATTCTATCTGCTGCAGAGGTGCAGCAAATGAGCTTGGACGGGGATCTTGG
TGGAGTTCCGCCCCAAACCCAGGCGTGCAGTGCTTCAGACGATGCGAACGCTTGGAGAGGCTATCCCTAC
GACGTGCCTGATTATGCGGGTAGCGGGGCCACTAACTTCAGCTTGTTGAAGCAGGCTGGCGATGTGGAGG
AGAATCCAGGTCCGGCGGCTACCGATAAAGCGGAATTAATTCCCGAGCCTCCAAAAAAGAAGAGAAAGGT
CGAATTGGGTACCGCCACGTACTTCCCGGAGGAGGTGGTGGAGCACATCTTCAGCTTCCTGCCGGCGCAG
CGCGACCGCAACACGGTCTCGCTCGTCTGCAAGGTGTGGTACGAGATCGAGAGGCTGAGCCGCCGCGGCG
TCTTCGTGGGCAACTGCTACGCCGTGCGCGCCGGCCGCGTCGCCGCGCGGTTCCCCAACGTGCGGGCGCT
CACGGTGAAGGGGAAGCCCCACTTCGCCGACTTCAACCTCGTGCCCCCCGACTGGGGCGGCTACGCGGGG
CCGTGGATCGAGGCGGCCGCGAGGGGATGCCACGGCCTGGAGGAGCTCAGGATGAAGCGGATGGTGGTGT
CCGACGAGAGCCTCGAGCTGCTGGCTCGCTCGTTCCCGCGGTTCAGGGCTCTTGTTCTTATCAGCTGCGA
GGGGTTCAGCACTGACGGGCTAGCCGCCGTCGCGAGCCATTGCAAGCTTCTGAGGGAGTTGGATTTGCAG
GAAAATGAAGTGGAGGATCGAGGGCCTAGGTGGCTTTCCTGCTTCCCTGATTCCTGCACATCACTTGTCT
CATTGAATTTTGCCTGCATCAAAGGGGAGGTTAATGCTGGTTCACTGGAGAGACTTGTTAGCAGGTCCCC
AAACCTGCGGAGTTTGAGGCTGAATCGATCTGTATCGGTAGATACACTTGCAAAGATACTACTGCGTACC
CCTAACTTGGAGGATTTGGGGACAGGGAATTTGACAGATGACTTCCAAACTGAGTCCTACTTTAAGCTTA
CCAGTGCTCTGGAGAAATGCAAGATGTTGAGGAGTTTGTCTGGATTCTGGGATGCTTCTCCTGTTTGCCT
GTCATTTATCTACCCCCTGTGTGCTCAACTGACAGGATTGAACTTGAGCTATGCACCCACACTTGATGCT
TCTGACCTTACAAAAATGATTAGCCGCTGTGTGAAGCTCCAACGCCTTTGGGTACTGGATTGTATCTCGG
ACAAAGGCTTGCAAGTGGTGGCCTCCAGTTGCAAAGACTTGCAAGAACTCAGGGTATTTCCATCAGATTT
CTACGTAGCTGGTTATTCTGCAGTGACAGAGGAGGGACTTGTTGCAGTATCCTTGGGCTGTCCAAAACTG
AACTCACTACTGTACTTCTGTCACCAAATGACTAATGCTGCACTAGTTACTGTCGCCAAGAACTGTCCAA
ATTTCACACGATTCAGACTTTGTATTCTTGAGCCAGGGAAGCCTGATGTTGTGACAAGCCAACCATTAGA
TGAAGGCTTTGGAGCTATTGTTCGTGAGTGCAAGGGATTACAACGTTTGTCAATATCTGGTCTTCTCACA
GACAAAGTTTTCATGTATATTGGGAAATATGCAAAACAACTTGAGATGCTTTCTATAGCATTTGCTGGTG
ACAGTGATAAGGGTATGATGCATGTTATGAATGGATGCAAGAATTTAAGGAAACTGGAGATAAGAGATAG
CCCGTTTGGTGATGCTGCACTCTTGGGGAATTTTGCTAGGTACGAGACAATGCGATCCCTTTGGATGTCA
TCTTGCAATGTCACGTTAAAGGGGTGCCAAGTCCTTGCGTCAAAGATGCCGATGCTCAATGTTGAGGTCA
TAAATGAGCGGGATGGTAGCAATGAAATGGAGGAAAACCATGGAGATCTGCCTAAAGTGGAGAAATTATA
TGTGTACCGCACAACTGCTGGGGCGAGGGATGATGCACCAAATTTTGTTAAAATCCTAGTCGACTCCGGT
TCTGCTGCTAGTGGTTGAACGCGTGGCGCCTGGAAAAAGATTTTCAAGTGAATAAGGAGATAAAACCGTA
TTGACTTTTTATCATTCTACAAAAGACCAGTAACGAAGTGTACCCTGCTATATTACCCTGTTATCCCTAG
CGTAACTCGGCCGCCACCGCGGTGGAGCTCCAGCTTTTGTTCCCTTTAGTGAGGGTTAATTGCGCGCTTG
GCGTAATCATGGTCATAGCTGTTTCCTGTGTGAAATTGTTATCCGCTCACAATTCCACACAACATACGAG
CCGGAAGCATAAAGTGTAAAGCCTGGGGTGCCTAATGAGTGAGCTAACTCACATTAATTGCGTTGCGCTC
ACTGCCCGCTTTCCAGTCGGGAAACCTGTCGTGCCAGCTGCATTAATGAATCGGCCAACGCGCGGGGAGA
GGCGGTTTGCGTATTGGGCGCTCTTCCGCTTCCTCGCTCACTGACTCGCTGCGCTCGGTCGTTCGGCTGC
GGCGAGCGGTATCAGCTCACTCAAAGGCGGTAATACGGTTATCCACAGAATCAGGGGATAACGCAGGAAA
GAACATGTGAGCAAAAGGCCAGCAAAAGGCCAGGAACCGTAAAAAGGCCGCGTTGCTGGCGTTTTTCCAT
AGGCTCCGCCCCCCTGACGAGCATCACAAAAATCGACGCTCAAGTCAGAGGTGGCGAAACCCGACAGGAC
TATAAAGATACCAGGCGTTTCCCCCTGGAAGCTCCCTCGTGCGCTCTCCTGTTCCGACCCTGCCGCTTAC
CGGATACCTGTCCGCCTTTCTCCCTTCGGGAAGCGTGGCGCTTTCTCATAGCTCACGCTGTAGGTATCTC
AGTTCGGTGTAGGTCGTTCGCTCCAAGCTGGGCTGTGTGCACGAACCCCCCGTTCAGCCCGACCGCTGCG
CCTTATCCGGTAACTATCGTCTTGAGTCCAACCCGGTAAGACACGACTTATCGCCACTGGCAGCAGCCAC
TGGTAACAGGATTAGCAGAGCGAGGTATGTAGGCGGTGCTACAGAGTTCTTGAAGTGGTGGCCTAACTAC
GGCTACACTAGAAGAACAGTATTTGGTATCTGCGCTCTGCTGAAGCCAGTTACCTTCGGAAAAAGAGTTG
GTAGCTCTTGATCCGGCAAACAAACCACCGCTGGTAGCGGTGGTTTTTTTGTTTGCAAGCAGCAGATTAC
GCGCAGAAAAAAAGGATCTCAAGAAGATCCTTTGATCTTTTCTACGGGGTCTGACGCTCAGTGGAACGAA
AACTCACGTTAAGGGATTTTGGTCATGAGATTATCAAAAAGGATCTTCACCTAGATCCTTTTAAATTAAA
AATGAAGTTTTAAATCAATCTAAAGTATATATGAGTAAACTTGGTCTGACAGTTACCAATGCTTAATCAG
TGAGGCACCTATCTCAGCGATCTGTCTATTTCGTTCATCCATAGTTGCCTGACTCCCCGTCGTGTAGATA
ACTACGATACGGGAGGGCTTACCATCTGGCCCCAGTGCTGCAATGATACCGCGAGACCCACGCTCACCGG
CTCCAGATTTATCAGCAATAAACCAGCCAGCCGGAAGGGCCGAGCGCAGAAGTGGTCCTGCAACTTTATC
CGCCTCCATCCAGTCTATTAATTGTTGCCGGGAAGCTAGAGTAAGTAGTTCGCCAGTTAATAGTTTGCGC
AACGTTGTTGCCATTGCTACAGGCATCGTGGTGTCACGCTCGTCGTTTGGTATGGCTTCATTCAGCTCCG
GTTCCCAACGATCAAGGCGAGTTACATGATCCCCCATGTTGTGCAAAAAAGCGGTTAGCTCCTTCGGTCC
TCCGATCGTTGTCAGAAGTAAGTTGGCCGCAGTGTTATCACTCATGGTTATGGCAGCACTGCATAATTCT
CTTACTGTCATGCCATCCGTAAGATGCTTTTCTGTGACTGGTGAGTACTCAACCAAGTCATTCTGAGAAT
AGTGTATGCGGCGACCGAGTTGCTCTTGCCCGGCGTCAATACGGGATAATACCGCGCCACATAGCAGAAC
TTTAAAAGTGCTCATCATTGGAAAACGTTCTTCGGGGCGAAAACTCTCAAGGATCTTACCGCTGTTGAGA
TCCAGTTCGATGTAACCCACTCGTGCACCCAACTGATCTTCAGCATCTTTTACTTTCACCAGCGTTTCTG
GGTGAGCAAAAACAGGAAGGCAAAATGCCGCAAAAAAGGGAATAAGGGCGACACGGAAATGTTGAATACT
CATACTCTTCCTTTTTCAATATTATTGAAGCATTTATCAGGGTTATTGTCTCATGAGCGGATACATATTT
GAATGTATTTAGAAAAATAAACAAATAGGGGTTCCGCGCACATTTCCCCGAAAAGTGCCACCTGGGTCCT
TTTCATCACGTGCTATAAAAATAATTATAATTTAAATTTTTTAATATAAATATATAAATTAAAAATAGAA
AGTAAAAAAAGAAATTAAAGAAAAAATAGTTTTTGTTTTCCGAAGATGTAAAAGACTCTAGGGGGATCGC
CAACAAATACTACCTTTTATCTTGCTCTTCCTGCTCTCAGGTATTAATGCCGAATTGTTTCATCTTGTCT
GTGTAGAAGACCACACACGAAAATCCTGTGATTTTACATTTTACTTATCGTTAATCGAATGTATATCTAT
TTAATCTGCTTTTCTTGTCTAATAAATATATATGTAAAGTACGCTTTTTGTTGAAATTTTTTAAACCTTT
GTTTATTTTTTTTTCTTCATTCCGTAACTCTTCTACCTTCTTTATTTACTTTCTAAAATCCAAATACAAA
ACATAAAAATAAATAAACACAGAGTAAATTCCCAAATTATTCCATCATTAAAAGATACGAGGCGCGTGTA
AGTTACAGGCAAGCGATCCGTCCTAAGAAACCATTATTATCATGACATTAACCTATAAAAATAGGCGTAT
CACGAGGCCCTTTCGTC
